Addgene plasmid #22892: pFastBac-His-Flag-Timeless
Depositing lab: Aziz Sancar. Depositing organization: University of North Carolina at Chapel Hill. Publication: The human Tim/Tipin complex coordinates an Intra-S checkpoint response to UV that slows replication fork displacement. Unsal-Kacmaz K, Chastain PD, Qu PP, Minoo P, Cordeiro-Stone M, Sancar A, Kaufmann WK. Mol Cell Biol. 2007 Apr . 27(8):3131-42. 10.1128/MCB.02190-06 PubMed 17296725.
Backbone
  Vector backbone: pFastBacHTb
  Backbone manufacturer: Invitrogen
  Backbone size w/o insert (bp): 4856
  Vector type: Insect Expression
  Selectable markers: Gentamicin
Growth in bacteria
  Bacterial resistance: Ampicillin, 100 μg/mL
  Growth temperature: 37°C
  Growth strain: DH5alpha
  Copy number: High Copy
Gene/Insert
  Gene/Insert name: Timeless
  Species: H. sapiens (human)
  Insert size (bp): 3540
  Entrez Gene: TIMELESS (a.k.a. FASPS4, TIM, TIM1, hTIM)
  Tag / fusion protein: His (N terminal on backbone); Flag (N terminal on insert)
  Cloning method: Restriction Enzyme; 5′ cloning site XbaI (unknown if destroyed); 3′ cloning site KpnI (unknown if destroyed)
  Sequencing primers: 5′ n/a
Terms and licenses: Academic/Nonprofit Terms; Industry Terms: Not Available to Industry
How to cite: pFastBac-His-Flag-Timeless was a gift from Aziz Sancar (Addgene plasmid # 22892 ; http://n2t.net/addgene:22892 ; RRID:Addgene_22892)
