[The description below was written by a language model from this plasmid's Addgene catalogue record.]
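Description:
pFastBac-His-Flag-Timeless is an insect-cell expression construct built on the commercial pFastBacHTb backbone (about 4.9 kb without insert), a donor plasmid of the Bac-to-Bac baculovirus system. It is maintained in standard E. coli cloning strains as a high-copy plasmid under ampicillin selection, and the record also lists gentamicin as a selectable marker. In pFastBac-type donors, the gentamicin resistance gene generally lies alongside the expression cassette between Tn7 transposition arms, so it travels with the cassette when this is transposed into a baculovirus shuttle vector (bacmid) in a specialised E. coli host. The resulting recombinant bacmid is then used to generate baculovirus for infecting insect cells. No feature table accompanies the entry, so individual elements such as the promoter are not explicitly recorded. Vectors of this family normally drive expression from the strong, very late baculoviral polyhedrin promoter.

The insert is the human TIMELESS coding sequence (roughly 3.5 kb), cloned by restriction digestion between the XbaI and KpnI sites. The encoded protein carries two N-terminal tags: a His tag contributed by the backbone, followed by a Flag epitope supplied with the insert. This arrangement allows metal-affinity purification, anti-Flag immunoaffinity purification, or both in sequence, as well as detection with antibodies against either tag.

The associated publication concerns the human Tim/Tipin complex and its role in the intra-S checkpoint response to UV damage, which slows replication fork progression. This is consistent with use of the plasmid to produce recombinant human Timeless in insect cells for biochemical and protein-interaction studies.
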