>Addgene plasmid #22892 | pFastBac-His-Flag-Timeless | addgene partial sequence | sequence record 28673 | 22892 with Polyhedrin-F
TTTTGTAATAAAAAAACCTATAAATATTCCGGATTATTCATACCGTCCCACCATCGGGCGCGGATCTCGG
TCCGAAACCATGTCGTACTACCATCACCATCACCATCACGATTACGATATCCCAACGACCGAAAACCTGT
ATTTTCAGGGCGCCATGGGATCCGGAATTCAAAGGCCTACGTCGACGAGCTCACTAGTCGCGGCCGCTTT
CGAATCTAGAAGGATGGACTACAAGGACGACGATGACAAGGACTTGCACATGATGAACTGTGAACTTCTA
GCCACATGTAGTGCCCTTGGGTACTTGGAGGGAGACACTTACCATAAGGAACCAGATTGCTTAGAGAGCG
TGAAGGATCTGATCCGCTATTTGAGGCATGAGGATGAGACACGAGATGTGCGGCAGCAGCTGGGGGCAGC
CCAGATCCTACAGAGCGACCTTCTGCCCATCCTCACCCAGCACCACCAGGACAAGCCTCTCTTTGATGCT
GTTATCAGACTGATGGTGAACTTGACACAACCAGCCTTGCTCTGTTTTGGCAATCTGCCTAAGGAGCCCA
GCTTTCGGCACCATTTTTTGCAGGTGCTAACTTATTTGCAGGCCTACAAAGAGGC
